>Addgene plasmid #197928 | mGreenLantern | addgene full sequence | sequence record 390499 | Addgene NGS Result
ATATATGGAGTTCCGCGTTACATAACTTACGGTAAATGGCCCGCCTGGCTGACCGCCCAACGACCCCCGC
CCATTGACGTCAATAATGACGTATGTTCCCATAGTAACGCCAATAGGGACTTTCCATTGACGTCAATGGG
TGGAGTATTTACGGTAAACTGCCCACTTGGCAGTACATCAAGTGTATCATATGCCAAGTACGCCCCCTAT
TGACGTCAATGACGGTAAATGGCCCGCCTGGCATTATGCCCAGTACATGACCTTATGGGACTTTCCTACT
TGGCAGTACATCTACGTATTAGTCATCGCTATTACCATGGTGATGCGGTTTTGGCAGTACATCAATGGGC
GTGGATAGCGGTTTGACTCACGGGGATTTCCAAGTCTCCACCCCATTGACGTCAATGGGAGTTTGTTTTG
GCACCAAAATCAACGGGACTTTCCAAAATGTCGTAACAACTCCGCCCCATTGACGCAAATGGGCGGTAGG
CGTGTACGGTGGGAGGTCTATATAAGCAGAGCTGGTTTAGTGAACCGTCAGATCCGCTAGCGCTACCGGT
CGCCACCATGGTGAGCAAGGGCGAGGAGCTGTTCACCGGGGTGGTGCCCATCCTGGTCGAGCTGGACGGC
GACGTAAACGGCCACAAGTTCAGCGTCCGCGGCGAGGGCGAGGGCGATGCCACCAACGGCAAGCTGACCC
TGAAGTTCATCTGCACCACCGGCAAGCTGCCCGTGCCCTGGCCCACCCTCGTGACCACCTTAGGCTACGG
CGTGGCCTGCTTCGCCCGCTACCCCGACCACATGAAGCAGCACGACTTCTTCAAGTCCGCCATGCCCGAA
GGCTACGTCCAGGAGCGCACCATCTCTTTCAAGGACGACGGTACCTACAAGACCCGCGCCGAGGTGAAGT
TCGAGGGCGACACCCTGGTGAACCGCATCGTGCTGAAGGGCATCGACTTCAAGGAGGACGGCAACATCCT
GGGGCACAAGCTGGAGTACAACTTCAACAGCCACAAGGTCTATATCACGGCCGACAAGCAGAAGAACGGC
ATCAAGGCTAACTTCAAGACCCGCCACAACGTTGAGGACGGCGGCGTGCAGCTCGCCGACCACTACCAGC
AGAACACCCCCATCGGCGACGGCCCCGTGCTGCTGCCCGACAACCACTACCTGAGCCATCAGTCCAAACT
GAGCAAAGACCCCAACGAGAAGCGCGATCACATGGTCCTGAAGGAGAGGGTGACCGCCGCCGGGATTACA
CATGACATGGACGAGCTGTACAAGTCCGGACTCAGATCTCGAGCTCAAGCTTCGAATTCTGCAGTCGACG
GTACCGCGGGCCCGGGATCCACCGGATCTAGATAACTGATCATAATCAGCCATACCACATTTGTAGAGGT
TTTACTTGCTTTAAAAAACCTCCCACACCTCCCCCTGAACCTGAAACATAAAATGAATGCAATTGTTGTT
GTTAACTTGTTTATTGCAGCTTATAATGGTTACAAATAAAGCAATAGCATCACAAATTTCACAAATAAAG
CATTTTTTTCACTGCATTCTAGTTGTGGTTTGTCCAAACTCATCAATGTATCTTAAGGCGTAAATTGTAA
GCGTTAATATTTTGTTAAAATTCGCGTTAAATTTTTGTTAAATCAGCTCATTTTTTAACCAATAGGCCGA
AATCGGCAAAATCCCTTATAAATCAAAAGAATAGACCGAGATAGGGT
[37 nt withheld, positions 1728-1764]
AAAGAACGTGGACTCCAACGTCAAAGG
[49 nt withheld, positions 1792-1840]
T
[91 nt withheld, positions 1842-1932]
G
[124 nt withheld, positions 1934-2057]
CAGGTGGCACTTTTCGGGGAAATGTGCGCGGAACCCCTATTTGTTTATTTTTCTAAATACATTCAAATAT
GTATCCGCTCATGAGACAATAACCCTGATAAATGCTTCAATAATATTGAAAAAGGAAGAGTCCTGAGGCG
GAAAGAACCAGCTGTGGAATGTGTGTCAGTTAGGGTGTGGAAAGTCCCCAGGCTCCCCAGCAGGCAGAAG
TATGCAAAGCATGCATCTCAATTAGTCAGCAACCAGGTGTGGAAAGTCCCCAGGCTCCCCAGCAGGCAGA
AGTATGCAAAGCATGCATCTCAATTAGTCAGCAACCATAGTCCCGCCCCTAACTCCGCCCATCCCGCCCC
TAACTCCGCCCAGTTCCGCCCATTCTCCGCCCCATGGCTGACTAATTTTTTTTATTTATGCAGAGGCCGA
GGCCGCCTCGGCCTCTGAGCTATTCCAGAAGTAGTGAGGAGGCTTTTTTGGAGGCCTAGGCTTTTGCAAA
GATCGATCAAGAGACAGGATGAGGATCGTTTCGCATGATTGAACAAGATGGATTGCACGCAGGTTCTCCG
GCCGCTTGGGTGGAGAGGCTATTCGGCTATGACTGGGCACAACAGACAATCGGCTGCTCTGATGCCGCCG
TGTTCCGGCTGTCAGCGCAGGGGCGCCCGGTTCTTTTTGTCAAGACCGACCTGTCCGGTGCCCTGAATGA
ACTGCAAGACGAGGCAGCGCGGCTATCGTGGCTGGCCACGACGGGCGTTCCTTGCGCAGCTGTGCTCGAC
GTTGTCACTGAAGCGGGAAGGGACTGGCTGCTATTGGGCGAAGTGCCGGGGCAGGATCTCCTGTCATCTC
ACCTTGCTCCTGCCGAGAAAGTATCCATCATGGCTGATGCAATGCGGCGGCTGCATACGCTTGATCCGGC
TACCTGCCCATTCGACCACCAAGCGAAACATCGCATCGAGCGAGCACGTACTCGGATGGAAGCCGGTCTT
GTCGATCAGGATGATCTGGACGAAGAGCATCAGGGGCTCGCGCCAGCCGAACTGTTCGCCAGGCTCAAGG
CGAGCATGCCCGACGGCGAGGATCTCGTCGTGACCCATGGCGATGCCTGCTTGCCGAATATCATGGTGGA
AAATGGCCGCTTTTCTGGATTCATCGACTGTGGCCGGCTGGGTGTGGCGGACCGCTATCAGGACATAGCG
TTGGCTACCCGTGATATTGCTGAAGAGCTTGGCGGCGAATGGGCTGACCGCTTCCTCGTGCTTTACGGTA
TCGCCGCTCCCGATTCGCAGCGCATCGCCTTCTATCGCCTTCTTGACGAGTTCTTCTGAGCGGGACTCTG
GGGTTCGAAATGACCGACCAAGCGACGCCCAACCTGCCATCACGAGATTTCGATTCCACCGCCGCCTTCT
ATGAAAGGTTGGGCTTCGGAATCGTTTTCCGGGACGCCGGCTGGATGATCCTCCAGCGCGGGGATCTCAT
GCTGGAGTTCTTCGCCCACCCTAGGGGGAGGCTAACTGAAACACGGAAGGAGACAATACCGGAAGGAACC
CGCGCTATGACGGCAATAAAAAGACAGAATAAAACGCACGGTGTTGGGTCGTTTGTTCATAAACGCGGGG
TTCGGTCCCAGGGCTGGCACTCTGTCGATACCCCACCGAGACCCCATTGGGGCCAATACGCCCGCGTTTC
TTCCTTTTCCCCACCCCACCCCCCAAGTTCGGGTGAAGGCCCAGGGCTCGCAGCCAACGTCGGGGCGGCA
GGCCCTGCCATAGCCTCAGGTTACTCATATATACTTTAGATTGATTTAAAACTTCATTTTTAATTTAAAA
GGATCTAGGTGAAGATCCTTTTTGATAATCTCATGACCAAAATCCCTTAACGTGAGTTTTCGTTCCACTG
AGCGTCAGACCCCGTAGAAAAGATCAAAGGATCTTCTTGAGATCCTTTTTTTCTGCGCGTAATCTGCTGC
TTGCAAACAAAAAAACCACCGCTACCAGCGGTGGTTTGTTTGCCGGATCAAGAGCTACCAACTCTTTTTC
CGAAGGTAACTGGCTTCAGCAGAGCGCAGATACCAAATACTGTTCTTCTAGTGTAGCCGTAGTTAGGCCA
CCACTTCAAGAACTCTGTAGCACCGCCTACATACCTCGCTCTGCTAATCCTGTTACCAGTGGCTGCTGCC
AGTGGCGATAAGTCGTGTCTTACCGGGTTGGACTCAAGACGATAGTTACCGGATAAGGCGCAGCGGTCGG
GCTGAACGGGGGGTTCGTGCACACAGCCCAGCTTGGAGCGAACGACCTACACCGAACTGAGATACCTACA
GCGTGAGCTATGAGAAAGCGCCACGCTTCCCGAAGGGAGAAAGGCGGACAGGTATCCGGTAAGCGGCAGG
GTCGGAACAGGAGAGCGCACGAGGGAGCTTCCAGGGGGAAACGCCTGGTATCTTTATAGTCCTGTCGGGT
TTCGCCACCTCTGACTTGAGCGTCGATTTTTGTGATGCTCGTCAGGGGGGCGGAGCCTATGGAAAAACGC
CAGCAACGCGGCCTTTTTACGGTTCCTGGCCTTTTGCTGGCCTTTTGCTCACATGTTCTTTCCTGCGTTA
TCCCCTGATTCTGTGGATAACCGTATTACCGCCATGCATTAGTTATTAATAGTAATCAATTACGGGGTCA
TTAGTTCATAGCCC
Features (pLannotate 1.2.2; 15 found; start..end, strand, type, name):
     16..319     +  enhancer       CMV enhancer: human cytomegalovirus immediate early enhancer
    320..523     +  promoter       CMV promoter: human cytomegalovirus (CMV) immediate early promoter
    568..1285    +  CDS            mGreenLantern (fragment): monomeric GFP derivative that displays exceptionally high brightness in cells (Campbell et al., 2020)
   1285..1350    +  misc_feature   MCS: multiple cloning site
   1367..1451    +  CDS            large T antigen (fragment): large T antigen from SV40 (simian virus 40)
   1474..1595    +  polyA_signal   SV40 poly(A) signal: SV40 polyadenylation signal
   1629..2057    -  rep_origin     f1 ori (sequence partly withheld): f1 bacteriophage origin of replication; arrow indicates direction of (+) strand synthesis
   2084..2188    +  promoter       AmpR promoter: bla
   2190..2547    +  promoter       SV40 promoter: SV40 enhancer and early promoter
   2582..3376    +  CDS            NeoR/KanR: aminoglycoside phosphotransferase from Tn5; aph(3')-II (or nptII); confers resistance to neomycin, kanamycin, and G418 (Geneticin®)
   3397..3549    +  CDS            ble (fragment): BLE_KLEPN - Experimental evidence at protein level: Swiss-Prot protein existence level 1. Binding protein with a strong affinity to the bleomycin family of antibiotics. Binds to CL990; an antimitotic-antibiotic compound. From Klebsiella pneumoniae.
   3608..3655    +  polyA_signal   HSV TK poly(A) signal: herpes simplex virus thymidine kinase polyadenylation signal (Cole and Stacy, 1985)
   3746..3762    -  polyA_signal   bGH poly(A) signal (fragment): bovine growth hormone polyadenylation signal
   3984..4572    +  rep_origin     ori: high-copy-number ColE1/pMB1/pBR322/pUC origin of replication
   4687..4731    +  enhancer       CMV enhancer (fragment): human cytomegalovirus immediate early enhancer
