[The description below was written by a language model from this plasmid's Addgene catalogue record and pLannotate feature annotations shown in this document.]
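Description:
mGreenLantern is a mammalian expression plasmid built on the mEGFP-C1 backbone, in which the green fluorescent protein coding sequence is mGreenLantern, a monomeric GFP derivative noted for very high brightness in cells. The sequenced record is 4,731 nt. Expression is driven by the human cytomegalovirus immediate early enhancer and promoter. The fluorescent protein open reading frame is followed directly by a multiple cloning site and then an SV40 polyadenylation signal, the usual C1-type layout that would also allow a protein of interest to be fused to the C-terminus of the fluorophore. No such partner is present here, and the record lists no mutations in the insert. The short annotated hits to SV40 large T antigen, ble and the bGH poly(A) signal are small fragments, most likely residual backbone sequence rather than functional elements. The CMV enhancer fragment at the end of the record is simply the enhancer continuing across the origin of the circular map.

Propagation in bacteria relies on a high-copy ColE1/pUC-type origin with kanamycin selection. An f1 origin is also present. The NeoR/KanR gene (Tn5 aminoglycoside phosphotransferase) sits behind tandem bacterial (bla) and SV40 early promoters and ends with an HSV TK polyadenylation signal. The same marker therefore gives kanamycin resistance in E. coli and can support G418 selection in mammalian cells.

The stated purpose is a monomer expression vector. The associated study benchmarks newer green fluorescent proteins for quantifying protein oligomerization in living cells, which suggests the plasmid supplies free, unfused mGreenLantern as a monomeric brightness reference, though the record does not detail this.
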