Addgene plasmid #197928: mGreenLantern
Purpose: Monomer expression vector
Depositing lab: Salvatore Chiantia. Publication: Benchmarking of novel green fluorescent proteins for the quantification of protein oligomerization in living cells. Petrich A, Aji AK, Dunsing V, Chiantia S. PLoS One. 2023 Aug 3;18(8):e0285486. doi: 10.1371/journal.pone.0285486. eCollection 2023. PubMed 37535571.
Backbone
  Vector backbone: mEGFP-C1
  Vector type: Mammalian Expression
Growth in bacteria
  Bacterial resistance: Kanamycin, 50 μg/mL
  Growth temperature: 37°C
  Growth strain: DH5alpha
  Copy number: High Copy
Gene/Insert
  Gene/Insert name: mGreenLantern
  Species: Other
  Mutation: none
  Cloning method: Restriction Enzyme; 5′ cloning site Unknown (unknown if destroyed)
Terms and licenses: Academic/Nonprofit Terms; Industry Terms: Not Available to Industry
How to cite: mGreenLantern was a gift from Salvatore Chiantia (Addgene plasmid # 197928 ; http://n2t.net/addgene:197928 ; RRID:Addgene_197928)
